>Addgene plasmid #204173 | pRegev_S4.39U>G.51A>C | addgene full sequence | sequence record 405470 | Addgene NGS Result
CCACCTGACGTCGACGGATCGGGAGATCCCAGTGTGGTGGTACTTACTTGTACAGCTCGTCCATGCCGAG
AGTGATCCCGGCGGCGGTCACGAACTCCAGCAGGACCATGTGATCGCGCTTCTCGTTGGGGTCTTTGCTC
AGGGCGGACTGGGTGCTCAGGTAGTGGTTGTCGGGCAGCAGCACGGGGCCGTCGCCGATGGGGGTGTTCT
GCTGGTAGTGGTCGGCGAGCTGCACGCTGCCGTCCTCGATGTTGTGGCGGATCTTGAAGTTCGCCTTGAT
GCCGTTCTTCTGCTTGTCGGCCATGATATAGACGTTGTGGCTGTTGTAGTTGTACTCCAGCTTGTGCCCC
AGGATGTTGCCGTCCTCCTTGAAGTCGATGCCCTTCAGCTCGATGCGGTTCACCAGGGTGTCGCCCTCGA
ACTTCACCTCGGCGCGGGTCTTGTAGTTGCCGTCGTCCTTGAAGAAGATGGTGCGCTCCTGGACGTAGCC
TTCGGGCATGGCGGACTTGAAGAAGTCGTGCTGCTTCATGTGGTCGGGGTAGCGGCTGAAGCACTGCACG
CCGTAGGTCAGGGTGGTCACGAGGGTGGGCCAGGGCACGGGCAGCTTGCCGGTGGTGCAGATGAACTTCA
GGGTCAGCTTGCCGTAGGTGGCATCGCCCTCGCCCTCGCCAGACACGCTGAACTTGTGGCCGTTTACGTC
GCCGTCCAGCTCGACCAGGATGGGCACCACCCCGGTGAACAGCTCCTCGCCCTTGCTCACCATGGTGGCC
TCACGACACCTGAAATGGAAGAAAAAAACTTTGAACCACTGTCTGAGGCTTGAGAATGAACCAAGATCCA
AACTCAAAAAGGGCAAATTCCAAGGAGAATTACATCAAGTGCCAAGCTGGCCTAACTTCAGTCTCCACCC
ACTCAGTGTGGGGAAACTCCATCGCATAAAACCCCTCCCCCCAACCTAAAGACGACGTACTCCAAAAGCT
CGAGAACTAATCGAGGTGCCTGGACGGCGCCCGGTACTCCGTGGAGTCACATGAAGCGACGGCTGAGGAC
GGAAAGGCCCTTTTCCTTTGTGTGGGTGACTCACCCGCCCGCTCTCCCGAGCGCCGCGTCCTCCATTTTG
AGCTCCCTGCAGCAGGGCCGGGAAGCGGCCATCTTTCCGCTCACGCAACTGGTGCCGACCGGGCCAGCCT
TGCCGCCCAGGGCGGGGCGATACACGGCGGCGCGAGGCCAGGCACCAGAGCAGGCCGGCCAGCTTGAGAC
TACCCCCGTCCGATTCTCGGTGGCCGCGCTCGCAGGCCCCGCCTCGCCGAACATGTGCGCTGGGACGCAC
GGGCCCCGTCGCCGCCCGCGGCCCCAAAAACCGAAATACCAGTGTGCAGATCTTGGCCCGCATTTACAAG
ACTATCTTGCCAGAAAAAAAGCGTCGCAGCAGGTCATCAAAAATTTTAAATGGCTAGAGACTTATCGAAA
GCAGCGAGACAGGCGCGAAGGTGCCACCAGATTCGCACGCGGCGGCCCCAGCGCCCAGGCCAGGCCTCAA
CTCAAGCACGAGGCGAAGGGGCTCCTTAAGCGCAAGGCCTCGAACTCTCCCACCCACTTCCAACCCGAAG
CTCGGGATCAAGAATCACGTACTGCAGCCAGGTGGAAGTAATTCAAGGCACGCAAGGGCCATAACCCGTA
AAGAGGCCAGGCCCGCGGGAACCACACACGGCACTTACCTGTGTTCTGGCGGCAAACCCGTTGCGAAAAA
GAACGTTCACGGCGACTACTGCACTTATATACGGTTCTCCCCCACCCTCGGGAAAAAGGCGGAGCCAGTA
CACGACATCACTTTCCCAGTTTACCCCGCGCCACCTTCTCTAGGCACCGGTTCAATTGCCGACCCCTCCC
CCCAACTTCTCGGGGACTGTGGGCGATGTGCGCTCTGCCCACTGACGGGCACCGGAGCCTACGTAGGAAT
TAATTCGCCAGCACAGTGGTCGAGGTGAGCCCCACGTTCTGCTTCACTCTCCCCATCTCCCCCCCCTCCC
CACCCCCAATTTTGTATTTATTTATTTTTTAATTATTTTGTGCAGCGATGGGGGCGGGGGGGGGGGGGGG
GCGCGCGCCAGGCGGGGCGGGGCGGGGCGAGGGGCGGGGCGGGGCGAGGCGGAGAGGTGCGGCGGCAGCC
AATCAGAGCGGCGCGCTCCGAAAGTTTCCTTTTATGGCGAGGCGGCGGCGGCGGCGGCCCTATAAAAAGC
GAAGCGCGCGGCGGGCGGGAGTCGCTGCGCGCTGCCTTCGCCCCGTGCCCCGCTCCGCCGCCGCCTCGCG
CCGCCCGCCCCGGCTCTGACTGACCGCGTTACTCCCACAGGTGAGCGGGCGGGACGGCCCTTCTCCTCCG
GGCTGTAATTAGCGCTTGGTTTAATGACGGCTTGTTTCTTTTCTGTGGCTGCGTGAAAGCCTTGAGGGGC
TCCGGGAGGGCCCTTTGTGCGGGGGGAGCGGCTCGGGGGGTGCGTGCGTGTGTGTGTGCGTGGGGAGCGC
CGCGTGCGGCTCCGCGCTGCCCGGCGGCTGTGAGCGCTGCGGGCGCGGCGCGGGGCTTTGTGCGCTCCGC
AGTGTGCGCGAGGGGAGCGCGGCCGGGGGCGGTGCCCCGCGGTGCGGGGGGGGCTGCGAGGGGAACAAAG
GCTGCGTGCGGGGTGTGTGCGTGGGGGGGTGAGCAGGGGGTGTGGGCGCGTCGGTCGGGCTGCAACCCCC
CCTGCACCCCCCTCCCCGAGTTGCTGAGCACGGCCCGGCTTCGGGTGCGGGGCTCCGTACGGGGCGTGGC
GCGGGGCTCGCCGTGCCGGGCGGGGGGTGGCGGCAGGTGGGGGTGCCGGGCGGGGCGGGGCCGCCTCGGG
CCGGGGAGGGCTCGGGGGAGGGGCGCGGCGGCCCCCGGAGCGCCGGCGGCTGTCGAGGCGCGGCGAGCCG
CAGCCATTGCCTTTTATGGTAATCGTGCGAGAGGGCGCAGGGACTTCCTTTGTCCCAAATCTGTGCGGAG
CCGAAATCTGGGAGGCGCCGCCGCACCCCCTCTAGCGGGCGCGGGGCGAAGCGGTGCGGCGCCGGCAGGA
AGGAAATGGGCGGGGAGGGCCTTCGTGCGTCGCCGCGCCGCCGTCCCCTTCTCCCTCTCCAGCCTCGGGG
CTGTCCGCGGGGGGACGGCTGCCTTCGGGGGGGACGGGGCAGGGCGGGGTTCGGCTTCTGGCGTGTGACC
GGCGGCTCTAGCGTTTAAACTTAAGCTAATACGACTCACTATAGGGAGCTTGGTACCGCAACCTCAAACA
GACACCATGGTGCACCTGACTCCTGAGGAGAAGTCTGCCGTTACTGCCCTGTGGGGCAAGGTGAACGTGG
ATGAAGTTGGTGGTGAGGCCCTGGGCAGGTTGGTATCAAGGTTACAAGACAGGTTTAAGGAGACCAATAG
AAACTGGGCATATGGAGACAGAGAAGACTCTTGGGTTTCTGATAGGCACTGACTCTCTCTGCCTATGTCT
TTCTCTGCCATCCAGGTTAGATCAGAACACCCACTACATCATGGCCACGCGCCGGGCACTACGCCCGGGT
CTAAAGACCAATCCATTCCAGGTCTGACTATGGGACCCTTGATGTTTTCTTTCCCCTTCTTTTCTATGGT
TAAGTTCATGTCATAGGAAGGGGAGAAGTAACAGGGTACAGTTTAGAATGGGAAACAGACGAATGATTGC
ATCAGTGTGGAAGTCTCAGGATCGTTTTAGTTTCTTTTATTTGCTGTTCATAACAATTGTTTTCTTTTGT
TTAATTCTTGCTTTCTTTTTTTTTCTTCTCCGCAATTTTTACTATTATACTTAATGCCTTAACATTGTGT
ATAACAAAAGGAAATATCTCTGAGATACATTAAGTAACTTAAAAAAAAACTTTACACAGTCTGCCTAGTA
CATTACTATTTGGAATATATGTGTGCTTATTTGCATATTCATAATCTCCCTACTTTATTTTCTTTTATTT
TTAATTGATACATAATCATTATACATATTTATGGGTTAAAGTGTAATGTTTTAATATCGATACACATATT
GACCAAATCAGGGTAATTTTGCATTTGTAATTTTAAAAAATGCTTTCTTCTTTTAATATACTTTTTTGTT
TATCTTATTTCTAATACTTTCCCTAATCTCTTTCTTTCAGGGCAATAATGATACAATGTATCATGCCTCT
TTGCACCATTCTAAAGAATAACAGTGATAATTTCTGGGTTAAGGCAATAGCAATATTTCTGCATATAAAT
ATTTCTGCATATAAATTGTAACTGATGTAAGAGGTTTCATATTGCTAATAGCAGCTACAATCCAGCTACC
ATTCTGCTTTTATTTTATGGTTGGGATAAGGCTGGATTATTCTGAGTCCAAGCTAGGCCCTTTTGCTAAT
CATGTTCATACCTCTTATCTTCCTCCCACAGCTCCTGGGCAACGTGCTGGTCTGTGTGCTGGCCCATCAC
TTTGGCAAAGAATTCACCCCACCAGTGCAGGCTGCCTATCAGAAAGTGGTGGCTGGTGTGGCTAATGCCC
TGGCCCACAAGTATCACTAAGCTCGCTCTAGACTAGACGATTAAATTACATTATAGGGCCCGTTTAAACC
CGCTGATCAGCCTCGACTGTGCCTTCTAGTTGCCAGCCATCTGTTGTTTGCCCCTCCCCCGTGCCTTCCT
TGACCCTGGAAGGTGCCACTCCCACTGTCCTTTCCTAATAAAATGAGGAAATTGCATCGCATTGTCTGAG
TAGGTGTCATTCTATTCTGGGGGGTGGGGTGGGGCAGGACAGCAAGGGGGAGGATTGGGAAGACAATAGC
AGGCATGCTGGGGATGCGGTGGGCTCTATGGCTTCTGAGGCGGAAAGAACCAGCTGGGGCTCTAGGGGGT
ATCCCC
[124 nt withheld, positions 4907-5030]
C
[91 nt withheld, positions 5032-5122]
A
[49 nt withheld, positions 5124-5172]
CCTTTGACGTTGGAGTCCACGTTCTTT
[37 nt withheld, positions 5200-5236]
ACCCTATCTCGGTCTATTCTTTTGATTTATAAGGGATTTTGCCGATTTCGGCCTATTGGTTAAAAAATGA
GCTGATTTAACAAAAATTTAACGCGAATTAATTCTGTGGAATGTGTGTCAGTTAGGGTGTGGAAAGTCCC
CAGGCTCCCCAGCAGGCAGAAGTATGCAAAGCATGCATCTCAATTAGTCAGCAACCAGGTGTGGAAAGTC
CCCAGGCTCCCCAGCAGGCAGAAGTATGCAAAGCATGCATCTCAATTAGTCAGCAACCATAGTCCCGCCC
CTAACTCCGCCCATCCCGCCCCTAACTCCGCCCAGTTCCGCCCATTCTCCGCCCCATGGCTGACTAATTT
TTTTTATTTATGCAGAGGCCGAGGCCGCCTCTGCCTCTGAGCTATTCCAGAAGTAGTGAGGAGGCTTTTT
TGGAGGCCTAGGCTTTTGCAAAAAGCTCCCGGGAGCTTGTATATCCATTTTCGGATCTGATCAGCACGTG
TTGACAATTAATCATCGGCATAGTATATCGGCATAGTATAATACGACAAGGTGAGGAACTAAACCATGGC
CAAGTTGACCAGTGCCGTTCCGGTGCTCACCGCGCGCGACGTCGCCGGAGCGGTCGAGTTCTGGACCGAC
CGGCTCGGGTTCTCCCGGGACTTCGTGGAGGACGACTTCGCCGGTGTGGTCCGGGACGACGTGACCCTGT
TCATCAGCGCGGTCCAGGACCAGGTGGTGCCGGACAACACCCTGGCCTGGGTGTGGGTGCGCGGCCTGGA
CGAGCTGTACGCCGAGTGGTCGGAGGTCGTGTCCACGAACTTCCGGGACGCCTCCGGGCCGGCCATGACC
GAGATCGGCGAGCAGCCGTGGGGGCGGGAGTTCGCCCTGCGCGACCCGGCCGGCAACTGCGTGCACTTCG
TGGCCGAGGAGCAGGACTGACACGTGCTACGAGATTTCGATTCCACCGCCGCCTTCTATGAAAGGTTGGG
CTTCGGAATCGTTTTCCGGGACGCCGGCTGGATGATCCTCCAGCGCGGGGATCTCATGCTGGAGTTCTTC
GCCCACCCCAACTTGTTTATTGCAGCTTATAATGGTTACAAATAAAGCAATAGCATCACAAATTTCACAA
ATAAAGCATTTTTTTCACTGCATTCTAGTTGTGGTTTGTCCAAACTCATCAATGTATCTTATCATGTCTG
TATACCGTCGACCTCTAGCTAGAGCTTGGCGTAATCATGGTCATAGCTGTTTCCTGTGTGAAATTGTTAT
CCGCTCACAATTCCACACAACATACGAGCCGGAAGCATAAAGTGTAAAGCCTGGGGTGCCTAATGAGTGA
GCTAACTCACATTAATTGCGTTGCGCTCACTGCCCGCTTTCCAGTCGGGAAACCTGTCGTGCCAGCTGCA
TTAATGAATCGGCCAACGCGCGGGGAGAGGCGGTTTGCGTATTGGGCGCTCTTCCGCTTCCTCGCTCACT
GACTCGCTGCGCTCGGTCGTTCGGCTGCGGCGAGCGGTATCAGCTCACTCAAAGGCGGTAATACGGTTAT
CCACAGAATCAGGGGATAACGCAGGAAAGAACATGTGAGCAAAAGGCCAGCAAAAGGCCAGGAACCGTAA
AAAGGCCGCGTTGCTGGCGTTTTTCCATAGGCTCCGCCCCCCTGACGAGCATCACAAAAATCGACGCTCA
AGTCAGAGGTGGCGAAACCCGACAGGACTATAAAGATACCAGGCGTTTCCCCCTGGAAGCTCCCTCGTGC
GCTCTCCTGTTCCGACCCTGCCGCTTACCGGATACCTGTCCGCCTTTCTCCCTTCGGGAAGCGTGGCGCT
TTCTCATAGCTCACGCTGTAGGTATCTCAGTTCGGTGTAGGTCGTTCGCTCCAAGCTGGGCTGTGTGCAC
GAACCCCCCGTTCAGCCCGACCGCTGCGCCTTATCCGGTAACTATCGTCTTGAGTCCAACCCGGTAAGAC
ACGACTTATCGCCACTGGCAGCAGCCACTGGTAACAGGATTAGCAGAGCGAGGTATGTAGGCGGTGCTAC
AGAGTTCTTGAAGTGGTGGCCTAACTACGGCTACACTAGAAGAACAGTATTTGGTATCTGCGCTCTGCTG
AAGCCAGTTACCTTCGGAAAAAGAGTTGGTAGCTCTTGATCCGGCAAACAAACCACCGCTGGTAGCGGTG
GTTTTTTTGTTTGCAAGCAGCAGATTACGCGCAGAAAAAAAGGATCTCAAGAAGATCCTTTGATCTTTTC
TACGGGGTCTGACGCTCAGTGGAACGAAAACTCACGTTAAGGGATTTTGGTCATGAGATTATCAAAAAGG
ATCTTCACCTAGATCCTTTTAAATTAAAAATGAAGTTTTAAATCAATCTAAAGTATATATGAGTAAACTT
GGTCTGACAGTTACCAATGCTTAATCAGTGAGGCACCTATCTCAGCGATCTGTCTATTTCGTTCATCCAT
AGTTGCCTGACTCCCCGTCGTGTAGATAACTACGATACGGGAGGGCTTACCATCTGGCCCCAGTGCTGCA
ATGATACCGCGAGACCCACGCTCACCGGCTCCAGATTTATCAGCAATAAACCAGCCAGCCGGAAGGGCCG
AGCGCAGAAGTGGTCCTGCAACTTTATCCGCCTCCATCCAGTCTATTAATTGTTGCCGGGAAGCTAGAGT
AAGTAGTTCGCCAGTTAATAGTTTGCGCAACGTTGTTGCCATTGCTACAGGCATCGTGGTGTCACGCTCG
TCGTTTGGTATGGCTTCATTCAGCTCCGGTTCCCAACGATCAAGGCGAGTTACATGATCCCCCATGTTGT
GCAAAAAAGCGGTTAGCTCCTTCGGTCCTCCGATCGTTGTCAGAAGTAAGTTGGCCGCAGTGTTATCACT
CATGGTTATGGCAGCACTGCATAATTCTCTTACTGTCATGCCATCCGTAAGATGCTTTTCTGTGACTGGT
GAGTACTCAACCAAGTCATTCTGAGAATAGTGTATGCGGCGACCGAGTTGCTCTTGCCCGGCGTCAATAC
GGGATAATACCGCGCCACATAGCAGAACTTTAAAAGTGCTCATCATTGGAAAACGTTCTTCGGGGCGAAA
ACTCTCAAGGATCTTACCGCTGTTGAGATCCAGTTCGATGTAACCCACTCGTGCACCCAACTGATCTTCA
GCATCTTTTACTTTCACCAGCGTTTCTGGGTGAGCAAAAACAGGAAGGCAAAATGCCGCAAAAAAGGGAA
TAAGGGCGACACGGAAATGTTGAATACTCATACTCTTCCTTTTTCAATATTATTGAAGCATTTATCAGGG
TTATTGTCTCATGAGCGGATACATATTTGAATGTATTTAGAAAAATAAACAAATAGGGGTTCCGCGCACA
TTTCCCCGAAAAGTG
Features (pLannotate 1.2.2; 25 found; start..end, strand, type, name):
     44..763     -  CDS            EGFP: the original enhanced GFP (Yang et al., 1996) mammalian codon-optimized
    771..1949    -  promoter       EF-1α promoter: strong constitutive promoter for human elongation factor EF-1α
   1980..2257    +  promoter       chicken β-actin promoter: No description available
   2258..3231    +  intron         chimeric intron: chimera between introns from chicken β-actin and rabbit β-globin
   3247..3265    +  promoter       T7 promoter: promoter for bacteriophage T7 RNA polymerase
   3297..3392    +  CDS            HBB (fragment): HBB_GORGO - Experimental evidence at protein level: Swiss-Prot protein existence level 1. Involved in oxygen transport from the lung to the various peripheral tissues. From Gorilla gorilla gorilla (Western lowland gorilla).
   3393..3479    +  intron         chimeric intron (fragment): chimera between introns from human β-globin and immunoglobulin heavy chain genes
   3598..3680    +  intron         β-globin intron (fragment): internally truncated intron from human β-globin
   4051..4441    +  intron         β-globin intron (fragment): internally truncated intron from human β-globin
   4445..4567    +  CDS            HBB: HBB_COLGU - Experimental evidence at transcript level: Swiss-Prot protein existence level 2. Involved in oxygen transport from the lung to the various peripheral tissues. From Colobus guereza (Mantled guereza) (Eastern black-and-white colobus monkey).
   4637..4861    +  polyA_signal   bGH poly(A) signal: bovine growth hormone polyadenylation signal
   4865..4886    +  promoter       SV40 promoter (fragment): SV40 enhancer and early promoter
   4907..5335    +  rep_origin     f1 ori (sequence partly withheld): f1 bacteriophage origin of replication; arrow indicates direction of (+) strand synthesis
   5349..5678    +  promoter       SV40 promoter: SV40 enhancer and early promoter
   5726..5773    +  promoter       EM7 promoter: synthetic bacterial promoter&nbsp
   5792..6166    +  CDS            BleoR: antibiotic-binding protein; Sh ble from Streptoalloteichus hindustanus; confers resistance to bleomycin, phleomycin, and Zeocin™
   6176..6301    +  CDS            ble (fragment): BLE_KLEPN - Experimental evidence at protein level: Swiss-Prot protein existence level 1. Binding protein with a strong affinity to the bleomycin family of antibiotics. Binds to CL990; an antimitotic-antibiotic compound. From Klebsiella pneumoniae.
   6296..6417    +  polyA_signal   SV40 poly(A) signal: SV40 polyadenylation signal
   6490..6506    -  protein_bind   lac operator: The lac repressor binds to the lac operator to inhibit transcription in E. coli. This inhibition can be relieved by adding lactose or isopropyl-β-D-thiogalactopyranoside (IPTG). lac repressor encoded by lacI
   6514..6544    -  promoter       lac promoter: promoter for the E. coli lac operon
   6559..6580    -  protein_bind   CAP binding site: CAP binding activates transcription in the presence of cAMP. E. coli catabolite activator protein
   6593..6685    -  CDS            lacI (fragment): lac repressor; lacI; The lac repressor binds to the lac operator to inhibit transcription in E. coli. This inhibition can be relieved by adding lactose or isopropyl-β-D-thiogalactopyranoside (IPTG).
   6868..7456    -  rep_origin     ori: high-copy-number ColE1/pMB1/pBR322/pUC origin of replication
   7627..8487    -  CDS            AmpR: β-lactamase; bla; confers resistance to ampicillin, carbenicillin, and related antibiotics
   8488..8592    -  promoter       AmpR promoter: bla
