[The description below was written by a language model from this plasmid's Addgene catalogue record and pLannotate feature annotations shown in this document.]
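Description:
pRegev_S4.39U>G.51A>C is an approximately 8.6 kb mammalian expression and synthetic biology plasmid carrying a beta-globin-based splicing minigene reporter, built by Gibson cloning on the pRegev_ExonSkip_LandingPad backbone. It is propagated in E. coli through a high-copy ColE1/pUC-type origin with ampicillin selection (AmpR under its own bla promoter), and it also contains an f1 phage origin. For selection in mammalian cells it carries a Zeocin resistance cassette in which the Sh ble gene sits behind tandem SV40 and bacterial EM7 promoters and is followed by an SV40 polyadenylation signal.

The payload is transcribed from a truncated CAG promoter, annotated as the chicken β-actin promoter with its chimeric β-actin/β-globin intron but without a detected CMV enhancer. A T7 promoter lies just upstream of the minigene and serves as a sequencing primer site. The minigene consists of flanking HBB exon fragments separated by β-globin intron segments. The unannotated gap between those intron segments is presumably where the test exon S4 sits, although the feature table does not label it. A bGH poly(A) signal terminates the transcript. This version of exon S4 carries two substitutions, 39U>G and 51A>C, described as compensatory changes that together restore an RNA secondary structure. It therefore appears intended for comparison with the parental pRegev_S4 construct, to test how exon structure affects inclusion versus skipping. A separate, divergently oriented EF-1α promoter drives EGFP, which could mark transfected cells independently of the splicing outcome, though the record does not state its role. The construct comes from a study that used interpretable machine learning to model splicing logic.
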