Addgene plasmid #204173: pRegev_S4.39U>G.51A>C
Purpose: pRegev_S4 with double mutations that restore secondary structure.
Depositing lab: Oded Regev. Depositing organization: New York University. Publication: Deciphering RNA splicing logic with interpretable machine learning. Liao SE, Sudarshan M, Regev O. Proc Natl Acad Sci U S A. 2023 Oct 10;120(41):e2221165120. doi: 10.1073/pnas.2221165120. Epub 2023 Oct 5. PubMed 37796983.
Backbone
  Vector backbone: pRegev_ExonSkip_LandingPad
  Backbone manufacturer: Regev Group (NYU)
  Total vector size (bp): 8612
  Vector type: Mammalian Expression, Synthetic Biology
  Selectable markers: Zeocin
Growth in bacteria
  Bacterial resistance: Ampicillin, 100 μg/mL
  Growth temperature: 37°C
  Growth strain: DH5alpha
  Copy number: Unknown
Gene/Insert
  Gene/Insert name: Exon S4 with 39U>G and 51A>C mutations in beta globin splicing minigene
  Mutation: 39U>G and 51A>C mutations
  Promoter: Truncated CAG
  Cloning method: Gibson Cloning
  Sequencing primers: 5′ T7; 3′ BGH Reverse
Resource information
  A portion of this plasmid was derived from a plasmid made by: Minigene design from Kristen Lynch (SA Smith and KW Lynch, "Cell-based splicing of minigenes." (2014)). Backbone design modified from Georg Seelig (AB Rosenberg et al, "Learning the sequence determinants of alternative splicing from millions of random sequences." (2015)).
Terms and licenses: Academic/Nonprofit Terms; Industry Terms: Not Available to Industry
How to cite: pRegev_S4.39U>G.51A>C was a gift from Oded Regev (Addgene plasmid # 204173 ; http://n2t.net/addgene:204173 ; RRID:Addgene_204173)
